Addgene plasmid #167700: BirA-Myc_N_ETS1
Purpose: Expresses ETS1 in mammalian cells
Depositing lab: Markku Varjosalo. Depositing organization: University of Helsinki. Publication: Human transcription factor protein interaction networks. Goos H, Kinnunen M, Salokas K, Tan Z, Liu X, Yadav L, Zhang Q, Wei GH, Varjosalo M. Nat Commun. 2022 Feb 9;13(1):766. doi: 10.1038/s41467-022-28341-5. PubMed 35140242.
Backbone
  Vector backbone: pcDNA5/FRT/TO
  Vector type: Mammalian Expression
  Selectable markers: Hygromycin
Growth in bacteria
  Bacterial resistance: Ampicillin, 100 μg/mL
  Growth temperature: 37°C
  Growth strain: DH5alpha
  Copy number: High Copy
Gene/Insert
  Gene/Insert name: ETS1 (alt names: Uniprot P14921; ENSG00000134954)
  Species: H. sapiens (human)
  Mutation: no mutations
  Entrez Gene: ETS1 (a.k.a. ETS-1, EWSR2, c-ets-1, p54)
  Tag / fusion protein: Myc-BirA (N terminal on insert)
  Cloning method: Gateway Cloning
Terms and licenses: Academic/Nonprofit Terms; Industry Terms: Not Available to Industry
How to cite: BirA-Myc_N_ETS1 was a gift from Markku Varjosalo (Addgene plasmid # 167700 ; http://n2t.net/addgene:167700 ; RRID:Addgene_167700)
