[The description below was written by a language model from this plasmid's Addgene catalogue record and pLannotate feature annotations shown in this document.]
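Description:
BirA-Myc_N_ETS1 is a mammalian expression plasmid built on the pcDNA5/FRT/TO backbone that encodes human ETS1, an ETS-family transcription factor, without mutations and fused at its N terminus to a Myc-BirA tag. In the 7,563-nt sequenced record, the E. coli biotin ligase birA coding sequence lies directly upstream of the ETS1 open reading frame. The two are separated by an attB1 site, and an attB2 site follows ETS1, consistent with the recorded Gateway cloning of the insert into a tagged destination vector. The Myc epitope is listed in the catalogue fields but is not annotated separately in the feature table, and the record does not state which BirA variant is present.

Expression is driven by the CMV enhancer and immediate-early promoter. Short tet operator-like fragments sit just downstream of it, matching the "TO" design in which a Tet repressor supplied by the host cell line keeps transcription off until tetracycline or doxycycline is added. A bGH polyadenylation signal terminates the transcript. Downstream, an FRT site immediately precedes a hygromycin resistance gene with an SV40 poly(A) signal. In this backbone design, FLP-mediated recombination into a genomic FRT site in a suitable host line places the hygromycin gene under a resident promoter, so single-copy isogenic stable integrants can be selected. In bacteria the plasmid is maintained through a high-copy ColE1/pUC-type origin and ampicillin resistance.

The record gives the purpose simply as expression of ETS1 in mammalian cells. The biotin ligase fusion and the associated study of human transcription factor interaction networks suggest use in biotinylation-based proximity labelling to map ETS1 protein partners.
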