Features (pLannotate 1.2.2; 24 found; start..end, strand, type, name):
      1..380     +  enhancer       CMV enhancer: human cytomegalovirus immediate early enhancer
    381..584     +  promoter       CMV promoter: human cytomegalovirus (CMV) immediate early promoter
    586..605     +  promoter       PLtetO-1 promoter (fragment): modified phage lambda PL promoter with tet operator sites (Lutz and Bujard, 1997)
    607..626     +  promoter       PLtetO-1 promoter (fragment): modified phage lambda PL promoter with tet operator sites (Lutz and Bujard, 1997)
    634..667     +  promoter       TRE3GV promoter (fragment): 3rd-generation Tet-responsive promoter that can be activated by binding of Tet-On® 3G, optimized for retroviral and lentiviral vectors
    863..1822    +  CDS            birA: BIRA_ECOLI - Also known as bioR, dhbB. Experimental evidence at protein level: Swiss-Prot protein existence level 1. Acts both as a biotin--[acetyl-CoA-carboxylase] ligase and a biotin-operon repressor. In the presence of ATP, BirA activates biotin to form the BirA-biotinyl-5'-adenylate (BirA-bio-5'-AMP or holoBirA) complex. HoloBirA can either transfer the biotinyl moiety to the biotin carboxyl carrier protein (BCCP) subunit of acetyl-CoA carboxylase, or bind to the biotin operator site and inhibit transcription of the operon. From Escherichia coli (strain K12).
   1865..1889    +  protein_bind   attB1: mutant version of attB; recombination site for the Gateway® BP reaction BP Clonase™
   1895..3217    +  CDS            ETS1: ETS1_HUMAN - Also known as EWSR2. Experimental evidence at protein level: Swiss-Prot protein existence level 1. Transcription factor. Directly controls the expression of cytokine and chemokine genes in a wide variety of different cellular contexts. May control the differentiation, survival and proliferation of lymphoid cells. May also regulate angiogenesis through regulation of expression of genes controlling endothelial cell migration and invasion. From Homo sapiens (Human).
   3219..3243    -  protein_bind   attB2: mutant version of attB; recombination site for the Gateway® BP reaction BP Clonase™
   3287..3511    +  polyA_signal   bGH poly(A) signal: bovine growth hormone polyadenylation signal
   3515..3536    +  promoter       SV40 promoter (fragment): SV40 enhancer and early promoter
   3557..3790    +  rep_origin     f1 ori (fragment) (sequence partly withheld): f1 bacteriophage origin of replication; arrow indicates direction of (+) strand synthesis
   3795..3842    +  protein_bind   FRT: FLP-mediated recombination occurs in the 8-bp core sequence TCTAGAAA (Turan and Bode, 2011). FLP recombinase from the Saccharomyces cerevisiae 2μ plasmid
   3850..4872    +  CDS            HygR: aminoglycoside phosphotransferase from E. coli; aph(4)-Ia; confers resistance to hygromycin
   4882..5007    +  CDS            ble (fragment): BLE_KLEPN - Experimental evidence at protein level: Swiss-Prot protein existence level 1. Binding protein with a strong affinity to the bleomycin family of antibiotics. Binds to CL990; an antimitotic-antibiotic compound. From Klebsiella pneumoniae.
   5002..5123    +  polyA_signal   SV40 poly(A) signal: SV40 polyadenylation signal
   5196..5212    -  protein_bind   lac operator: The lac repressor binds to the lac operator to inhibit transcription in E. coli. This inhibition can be relieved by adding lactose or isopropyl-β-D-thiogalactopyranoside (IPTG). lac repressor encoded by lacI
   5220..5250    -  promoter       lac promoter: promoter for the E. coli lac operon
   5265..5286    -  protein_bind   CAP binding site: CAP binding activates transcription in the presence of cAMP. E. coli catabolite activator protein
   5299..5391    -  CDS            lacI (fragment): lac repressor; lacI; The lac repressor binds to the lac operator to inhibit transcription in E. coli. This inhibition can be relieved by adding lactose or isopropyl-β-D-thiogalactopyranoside (IPTG).
   5574..6162    -  rep_origin     ori: high-copy-number ColE1/pMB1/pBR322/pUC origin of replication
   6333..7193    -  CDS            AmpR: β-lactamase; bla; confers resistance to ampicillin, carbenicillin, and related antibiotics
   7194..7298    -  promoter       AmpR promoter: bla
   7357..7409    -  misc_feature   bom (fragment): basis of mobility region from pBR322
>Addgene plasmid #167700 | BirA-Myc_N_ETS1 | addgene full sequence | sequence record 333382 | Addgene NGS Result
GACATTGATTATTGACTAGTTATTAATAGTAATCAATTACGGGGTCATTAGTTCATAGCCCATATATGGA
GTTCCGCGTTACATAACTTACGGTAAATGGCCCGCCTGGCTGACCGCCCAACGACCCCCGCCCATTGACG
TCAATAATGACGTATGTTCCCATAGTAACGCCAATAGGGACTTTCCATTGACGTCAATGGGTGGAGTATT
TACGGTAAACTGCCCACTTGGCAGTACATCAAGTGTATCATATGCCAAGTACGCCCCCTATTGACGTCAA
TGACGGTAAATGGCCCGCCTGGCATTATGCCCAGTACATGACCTTATGGGACTTTCCTACTTGGCAGTAC
ATCTACGTATTAGTCATCGCTATTACCATGGTGATGCGGTTTTGGCAGTACATCAATGGGCGTGGATAGC
GGTTTGACTCACGGGGATTTCCAAGTCTCCACCCCATTGACGTCAATGGGAGTTTGTTTTGGCACCAAAA
TCAACGGGACTTTCCAAAATGTCGTAACAACTCCGCCCCATTGACGCAAATGGGCGGTAGGCGTGTACGG
TGGGAGGTCTATATAAGCAGAGCTCTCCCTATCAGTGATAGAGATCTCCCTATCAGTGATAGAGATCGTC
GACGAGCTCGTTTAGTGAACCGTCAGATCGCCTGGAGACGCCATCCACGCTGTTTTGACCTCCATAGAAG
ACACCGGGACCGATCCAGCCTCCGGACTCTAGCGTTTAAACTTAAGCTTGGTACCGAGCTCGGATCCACT
AGTCCAGTGTGGTGGAATTCTGCAGATATCCAGCACAGTGGCGGCCGCTCGAGACCATGGAGCAGAAGCT
GATCAGCGAAGAGGACCTGGACAAGGACAACACCGTGCCCCTGAAGCTGATCGCCCTGCTGGCCAACGGC
GAGTTCCACTCTGGCGAGCAGCTGGGCGAGACACTGGGCATGAGCAGAGCCGCCATCAACAAGCACATCC
AGACCCTGCGGGACTGGGGCGTGGACGTGTTCACAGTGCCCGGCAAGGGCTACAGCCTGCCCGAGCCCAT
CCAGCTGCTGAACGCCAAGCAGATCCTGGGCCAGCTGGATGGCGGATCTGTGGCCGTGCTGCCCGTGATC
GACAGCACCAACCAGTATCTGCTCGACCGGATCGGCGAGCTGAAGTCCGGCGACGCCTGTATCGCCGAGT
ACCAGCAGGCCGGCAGAGGCGGCAGGGGCAGAAAGTGGTTCAGCCCCTTCGGCGCCAACCTGTACCTGAG
CATGTTCTGGAGACTGGAACAGGGCCCAGCCGCCGCTATTGGCCTGAGCCTGGTCATCGGCATCGTGATG
GCCGAGGTGCTGCGGAAGCTGGGCGCCGACAAAGTGCGCGTGAAGTGGCCCAACGACCTGTATCTGCAGG
ACCGGAAGCTGGCCGGCATCCTGGTGGAACTGACCGGCAAAACAGGCGACGCCGCCCAGATCGTGATCGG
CGCTGGCATCAACATGGCCATGCGGCGGGTGGAAGAGAGCGTGGTCAACCAGGGCTGGATCACCCTGCAG
GAAGCCGGCATCAACCTGGACCGGAACACCCTGGCCGCCATGCTGATCAGAGAGCTGAGAGCCGCCCTGG
AACTGTTCGAGCAGGAAGGCCTGGCCCCCTACCTGAGCAGATGGGAGAAGCTGGACAACTTCATCAACCG
GCCCGTGAAACTGATCATCGGCGACAAAGAGATCTTCGGCATCAGCCGGGGCATCGACAAGCAGGGGGCC
CTGCTCCTGGAACAGGACGGCATCATCAAGCCCTGGATGGGCGGCGAGATCAGCCTGCGGAGCGCCGAGA
AGGGCGGAGGCTCTGGCGGCGGAAGCGGCGGAGGCAGCGATATCACAAGTTTGTACAAAAAAGCAGGCTC
CACCATGAAGGCGGCCGTCGATCTCAAGCCGACTCTCACCATCATCAAGACGGAAAAAGTCGATCTGGAG
CTTTTCCCCTCCCCGGATATGGAATGTGCAGATGTCCCACTATTAACTCCAAGCAGCAAAGAAATGATGT
CTCAAGCATTAAAAGCTACTTTCAGTGGTTTCACTAAAGAACAGCAACGACTGGGGATCCCAAAAGACCC
CCGGCAGTGGACAGAAACCCATGTTCGGGACTGGGTGATGTGGGCTGTGAATGAATTCAGCCTGAAAGGT
GTAGACTTCCAGAAGTTCTGTATGAATGGAGCAGCCCTCTGCGCCCTGGGTAAAGACTGCTTTCTCGAGC
TGGCCCCAGACTTTGTTGGGGACATCTTATGGGAACATCTAGAGATCCTGCAGAAAGAGGATGTGAAACC
ATATCAAGTTAATGGAGTCAACCCAGCCTATCCAGAATCCCGCTATACCTCGGATTACTTCATTAGCTAT
GGTATTGAGCATGCCCAGTGTGTTCCACCATCGGAGTTCTCAGAGCCCAGCTTCATCACAGAGTCCTATC
AGACGCTCCATCCCATCAGCTCGGAAGAGCTCCTCTCCCTCAAGTATGAGAATGACTACCCCTCGGTCAT
TCTCCGAGACCCTCTCCAGACAGACACCTTGCAGAATGACTACTTTGCTATCAAACAAGAAGTCGTCACC
CCAGACAACATGTGCATGGGGAGGACCAGTCGTGGTAAACTCGGGGGCCAGGACTCTTTTGAAAGCATAG
AGAGCTACGATAGTTGTGATCGCCTCACCCAGTCCTGGAGCAGCCAGTCATCTTTCAACAGCCTGCAGCG
TGTTCCCTCCTATGACAGCTTCGACTCAGAGGACTATCCGGCTGCCCTGCCCAACCACAAGCCCAAGGGC
ACCTTCAAGGACTATGTGCGGGACCGTGCTGACCTCAATAAGGACAAGCCTGTCATTCCTGCTGCTGCCC
TAGCTGGCTACACAGGCAGTGGACCAATCCAGCTATGGCAGTTTCTTCTGGAATTACTCACTGATAAATC
CTGTCAGTCTTTTATCAGCTGGACAGGAGATGGCTGGGAATTCAAACTTTCTGACCCAGATGAGGTGGCC
AGGAGATGGGGAAAGAGGAAAAACAAACCTAAGATGAATTATGAGAAACTGAGCCGTGGCCTACGCTACT
ATTACGACAAAAACATCATCCACAAGACAGCGGGGAAACGCTACGTGTACCGCTTTGTGTGTGACCTGCA
GAGCCTGCTGGGGTACACCCCTGAGGAGCTGCACGCCATGCTGGACGTCAAGCCAGATGCCGACGAGGAC
CCAGCTTTCTTGTACAAAGTGGTGACGTAAGCTAGGGGCCCGTTTAAACCCGCTGATCAGCCTCGACTGT
GCCTTCTAGTTGCCAGCCATCTGTTGTTTGCCCCTCCCCCGTGCCTTCCTTGACCCTGGAAGGTGCCACT
CCCACTGTCCTTTCCTAATAAAATGAGGAAATTGCATCGCATTGTCTGAGTAGGTGTCATTCTATTCTGG
GGGGTGGGGTGGGGCAGGACAGCAAGGGGGAGGATTGGGAAGACAATAGCAGGCATGCTGGGGATGCGGT
GGGCTCTATGGCTTCTGAGGCGGAAAGAACCAGCTGGGGCTCTAGGGGGTATCCCC
[124 nt withheld, positions 3557-3680]
C
[91 nt withheld, positions 3682-3772]
AGGGTGATGGTTCACGTACCTAGAAGTTCCTATTCCGAAGTTCCTATTCTCTAGAAAGTATAGGAACTTC
CTTGGCCAAAAAGCCTGAACTCACCGCGACGTCTGTCGAGAAGTTTCTGATCGAAAAGTTCGACAGCGTC
TCCGACCTGATGCAGCTCTCGGAGGGCGAAGAATCTCGTGCTTTCAGCTTCGATGTAGGAGGGCGTGGAT
ATGTCCTGCGGGTAAATAGCTGCGCCGATGGTTTCTACAAAGATCGTTATGTTTATCGGCACTTTGCATC
GGCCGCGCTCCCGATTCCGGAAGTGCTTGACATTGGGGAATTCAGCGAGAGCCTGACCTATTGCATCTCC
CGCCGTGCACAGGGTGTCACGTTGCAAGACCTGCCTGAAACCGAACTGCCCGCTGTTCTGCAGCCGGTCG
CGGAGGCCATGGATGCGATCGCTGCGGCCGATCTTAGCCAGACGAGCGGGTTCGGCCCATTCGGACCGCA
AGGAATCGGTCAATACACTACATGGCGTGATTTCATATGCGCGATTGCTGATCCCCATGTGTATCACTGG
CAAACTGTGATGGACGACACCGTCAGTGCGTCCGTCGCGCAGGCTCTCGATGAGCTGATGCTTTGGGCCG
AGGACTGCCCCGAAGTCCGGCACCTCGTGCACGCGGATTTCGGCTCCAACAATGTCCTGACGGACAATGG
CCGCATAACAGCGGTCATTGACTGGAGCGAGGCGATGTTCGGGGATTCCCAATACGAGGTCGCCAACATC
TTCTTCTGGAGGCCGTGGTTGGCTTGTATGGAGCAGCAGACGCGCTACTTCGAGCGGAGGCATCCGGAGC
TTGCAGGATCGCCGCGGCTCCGGGCGTATATGCTCCGCATTGGTCTTGACCAACTCTATCAGAGCTTGGT
TGACGGCAATTTCGATGATGCAGCTTGGGCGCAGGGTCGATGCGACGCAATCGTCCGATCCGGAGCCGGG
ACTGTCGGGCGTACACAAATCGCCCGCAGAAGCGCGGCCGTCTGGACCGATGGCTGTGTAGAAGTACTCG
CCGATAGTGGAAACCGACGCCCCAGCACTCGTCCGAGGGCAAAGGAATAGCACGTACTACGAGATTTCGA
TTCCACCGCCGCCTTCTATGAAAGGTTGGGCTTCGGAATCGTTTTCCGGGACGCCGGCTGGATGATCCTC
CAGCGCGGGGATCTCATGCTGGAGTTCTTCGCCCACCCCAACTTGTTTATTGCAGCTTATAATGGTTACA
AATAAAGCAATAGCATCACAAATTTCACAAATAAAGCATTTTTTTCACTGCATTCTAGTTGTGGTTTGTC
CAAACTCATCAATGTATCTTATCATGTCTGTATACCGTCGACCTCTAGCTAGAGCTTGGCGTAATCATGG
TCATAGCTGTTTCCTGTGTGAAATTGTTATCCGCTCACAATTCCACACAACATACGAGCCGGAAGCATAA
AGTGTAAAGCCTGGGGTGCCTAATGAGTGAGCTAACTCACATTAATTGCGTTGCGCTCACTGCCCGCTTT
CCAGTCGGGAAACCTGTCGTGCCAGCTGCATTAATGAATCGGCCAACGCGCGGGGAGAGGCGGTTTGCGT
ATTGGGCGCTCTTCCGCTTCCTCGCTCACTGACTCGCTGCGCTCGGTCGTTCGGCTGCGGCGAGCGGTAT
CAGCTCACTCAAAGGCGGTAATACGGTTATCCACAGAATCAGGGGATAACGCAGGAAAGAACATGTGAGC
AAAAGGCCAGCAAAAGGCCAGGAACCGTAAAAAGGCCGCGTTGCTGGCGTTTTTCCATAGGCTCCGCCCC
CCTGACGAGCATCACAAAAATCGACGCTCAAGTCAGAGGTGGCGAAACCCGACAGGACTATAAAGATACC
AGGCGTTTCCCCCTGGAAGCTCCCTCGTGCGCTCTCCTGTTCCGACCCTGCCGCTTACCGGATACCTGTC
CGCCTTTCTCCCTTCGGGAAGCGTGGCGCTTTCTCATAGCTCACGCTGTAGGTATCTCAGTTCGGTGTAG
GTCGTTCGCTCCAAGCTGGGCTGTGTGCACGAACCCCCCGTTCAGCCCGACCGCTGCGCCTTATCCGGTA
ACTATCGTCTTGAGTCCAACCCGGTAAGACACGACTTATCGCCACTGGCAGCAGCCACTGGTAACAGGAT
TAGCAGAGCGAGGTATGTAGGCGGTGCTACAGAGTTCTTGAAGTGGTGGCCTAACTACGGCTACACTAGA
AGAACAGTATTTGGTATCTGCGCTCTGCTGAAGCCAGTTACCTTCGGAAAAAGAGTTGGTAGCTCTTGAT
CCGGCAAACAAACCACCGCTGGTAGCGGTGGTTTTTTTGTTTGCAAGCAGCAGATTACGCGCAGAAAAAA
AGGATCTCAAGAAGATCCTTTGATCTTTTCTACGGGGTCTGACGCTCAGTGGAACGAAAACTCACGTTAA
GGGATTTTGGTCATGAGATTATCAAAAAGGATCTTCACCTAGATCCTTTTAAATTAAAAATGAAGTTTTA
AATCAATCTAAAGTATATATGAGTAAACTTGGTCTGACAGTTACCAATGCTTAATCAGTGAGGCACCTAT
CTCAGCGATCTGTCTATTTCGTTCATCCATAGTTGCCTGACTCCCCGTCGTGTAGATAACTACGATACGG
GAGGGCTTACCATCTGGCCCCAGTGCTGCAATGATACCGCGAGACCCACGCTCACCGGCTCCAGATTTAT
CAGCAATAAACCAGCCAGCCGGAAGGGCCGAGCGCAGAAGTGGTCCTGCAACTTTATCCGCCTCCATCCA
GTCTATTAATTGTTGCCGGGAAGCTAGAGTAAGTAGTTCGCCAGTTAATAGTTTGCGCAACGTTGTTGCC
ATTGCTACAGGCATCGTGGTGTCACGCTCGTCGTTTGGTATGGCTTCATTCAGCTCCGGTTCCCAACGAT
CAAGGCGAGTTACATGATCCCCCATGTTGTGCAAAAAAGCGGTTAGCTCCTTCGGTCCTCCGATCGTTGT
CAGAAGTAAGTTGGCCGCAGTGTTATCACTCATGGTTATGGCAGCACTGCATAATTCTCTTACTGTCATG
CCATCCGTAAGATGCTTTTCTGTGACTGGTGAGTACTCAACCAAGTCATTCTGAGAATAGTGTATGCGGC
GACCGAGTTGCTCTTGCCCGGCGTCAATACGGGATAATACCGCGCCACATAGCAGAACTTTAAAAGTGCT
CATCATTGGAAAACGTTCTTCGGGGCGAAAACTCTCAAGGATCTTACCGCTGTTGAGATCCAGTTCGATG
TAACCCACTCGTGCACCCAACTGATCTTCAGCATCTTTTACTTTCACCAGCGTTTCTGGGTGAGCAAAAA
CAGGAAGGCAAAATGCCGCAAAAAAGGGAATAAGGGCGACACGGAAATGTTGAATACTCATACTCTTCCT
TTTTCAATATTATTGAAGCATTTATCAGGGTTATTGTCTCATGAGCGGATACATATTTGAATGTATTTAG
AAAAATAAACAAATAGGGGTTCCGCGCACATTTCCCCGAAAAGTGCCACCTGACGTCGACGGATCGGGAG
ATCTCCCGATCCCCTATGGTGCACTCTCAGTACAATCTGCTCTGATGCCGCATAGTTAAGCCAGTATCTG
CTCCCTGCTTGTGTGTTGGAGGTCGCTGAGTAGTGCGCGAGCAAAATTTAAGCTACAACAAGGCAAGGCT
TGACCGACAATTGCATGAAGAATCTGCTTAGGGTTAGGCGTTTTGCGCTGCTTCGCGATGTACGGGCCAG
ATATACGCGTT
